Addgene plasmid #144559: TFORF3083
Purpose: Lentiviral vector for overexpressing transcription factor ORFs with unique 24-bp barcodes. Barcodes facilitate identification of transcription factors in pooled screens.
Depositing lab: Feng Zhang. Depositing organization: Broad Institute. Publication: A transcription factor atlas of directed differentiation. Joung J, Ma S, Tay T, Geiger-Schuller KR, Kirchgatterer PC, Verdine VK, Guo B, Arias-Garcia MA, Allen WE, Singh A, Kuksenko O, Abudayyeh OO, Gootenberg JS, Fu Z, Macrae RK, Buenrostro JD, Regev A, Zhang F. Cell. 2023 Jan 5;186(1):209-229.e26. doi: 10.1016/j.cell.2022.11.026. PubMed 36608654.
Backbone
  Vector backbone: pLX_TRC317
  Backbone manufacturer: Broad Institute Genetic Perturbation Platform
  Backbone size w/o insert (bp): 8264
  Vector type: Mammalian Expression, Lentiviral
  Selectable markers: Puromycin
Growth in bacteria
  Bacterial resistance: Ampicillin, 100 μg/mL
  Growth temperature: 37°C
  Growth strain: NEB Stable
  Copy number: High Copy
Gene/Insert
  Gene/Insert name: FOSL2
  Species: H. sapiens (human)
  Insert size (bp): 1184
  Entrez Gene: FOSL2 (a.k.a. ACED, FRA2)
  Promoter: EF1a
  Tag / fusion protein: V5 (C terminal on insert)
  Cloning method: Gateway Cloning
  Sequencing primers: 5′ GGGTGGAGACTGAAGTTAGGCCAG; 3′ CACATAGCGTAAAAGGAGCAACATAG
Resource information
  A portion of this plasmid was derived from a plasmid made by: Broad Institute Genetic Perturbation Platform
Terms and licenses: Academic/Nonprofit Terms; Industry Terms: Not Available to Industry
Depositor comments: NM_005253.3 Please test multiple small colonies in case of plasmid recombination. To make this collection available in a timely manner, a portion of this collection was not fully sequenced by Addgene. If an Addgene verified full plasmid sequence is not available, please contact us prior to placing an order to request the full sequence.
How to cite: TFORF3083 was a gift from Feng Zhang (Addgene plasmid # 144559 ; http://n2t.net/addgene:144559 ; RRID:Addgene_144559)
