[The description below was written by a language model from this plasmid's Addgene catalogue record and pLannotate feature annotations shown in this document.]
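Description:
TFORF3083 is a lentiviral mammalian expression plasmid built on the pLX_TRC317 backbone and carrying the human transcription factor FOSL2 (also known as FRA2), an AP-1 family member that acts as a dimer with JUN. It belongs to a barcoded transcription factor ORF collection in which each clone carries a unique 24-bp barcode, so the overexpressed factor can be identified by sequencing in pooled screens. The barcode is not annotated as a separate feature in the table. In bacteria the plasmid is maintained through a high-copy ColE1/pUC-type origin and selected with ampicillin (AmpR). An f1 origin and remnants of a lac/lacZα cloning region with T7 and T3 promoters are also present. The depositor notes that the plasmid can recombine, as is common for LTR-containing vectors.

The viral cassette has a third-generation, self-inactivating layout. An RSV promoter drives a truncated HIV-1 5' LTR, followed by the Ψ packaging signal, a gag fragment, the RRE for Rev-dependent nuclear export, a cPPT/CTS, and a ΔU3 3' LTR with a downstream SV40 polyadenylation signal. Within the transfer region, an SV40 early promoter/origin drives puromycin N-acetyltransferase for selection of transduced cells. A separate EF-1α promoter drives the FOSL2 ORF. The ORF was inserted by Gateway cloning and is flanked by attB1 and attB2 sites. It reads through into a C-terminal V5 epitope tag, which allows the protein to be detected. A WPRE downstream of the cassette enhances transcript stability and expression. The construct is intended for constitutive FOSL2 overexpression after lentiviral transduction, either individually or in pooled screens such as directed differentiation studies.
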