Features (pLannotate 1.2.2; 34 found; start..end, strand, type, name):
      5..231     +  promoter       RSV promoter: Rous sarcoma virus enhancer/promoter
    232..412     +  LTR            5' LTR (truncated): truncated 5' long terminal repeat (LTR) from HIV-1
    459..584     +  misc_feature   HIV-1 Ψ: packaging signal of human immunodeficiency virus type 1
    568..931     +  CDS            HIV-1 gag (fragment): gag protein from human immunodeficiency virus 1; gag
   1077..1310    +  misc_feature   RRE: The Rev response element (RRE) of HIV-1 allows for Rev-dependent mRNA export from the nucleus to the cytoplasm.
   1687..1713    +  CDS            Rev (fragment): human immunodeficiency virus 1 (HIV-1) Rev protein; rev; enhances nuclear export of unspliced and incompletely spliced viral mRNAs
   1720..1743    +  promoter       SV40 promoter (fragment): SV40 early promoter
   1744..1815    +  promoter       SV40 promoter (fragment): SV40 enhancer and early promoter
   1839..1974    +  rep_origin     SV40 ori: SV40 origin of replication
   2020..2616    +  CDS            PuroR (fragment): puromycin N-acetyltransferase; pac from Streptomyces; confers resistance to puromycin
   2665..2782    +  misc_feature   cPPT/CTS: central polypurine tract and central termination sequence of HIV-1
   2847..2913    +  CDS            small t antigen (fragment): SV40 (simian virus 40) small t antigen
   2920..4098    +  promoter       EF-1α promoter: strong constitutive promoter for human elongation factor EF-1α
   4119..4136    +  protein_bind   attB1 (fragment): mutant version of attB; core recombination site for the Gateway® BP reaction BP Clonase™
   4142..5119    +  CDS            FOSL2: FOSL2_HUMAN - Also known as FRA2. Experimental evidence at protein level: Swiss-Prot protein existence level 1. Controls osteoclast survival and size. As a dimer with JUN, activates LIF transcription. Activates CEBPB transcription in PGE2- activated osteoblasts. From Homo sapiens (Human).
   5121..5145    -  protein_bind   attB2: mutant version of attB; recombination site for the Gateway® BP reaction BP Clonase™
   5153..5194    +  CDS            V5 tag: epitope tag from simian virus 5
   5210..5263    +  promoter       U6 promoter (fragment): RNA polymerase III promoter for human U6 snRNA
   5305..5893    +  misc_feature   WPRE: woodchuck hepatitis virus posttranscriptional regulatory element
   5944..5963    +  misc_feature   cPPT/CTS (fragment): central polypurine tract and central termination sequence of HIV-1
   5965..6198    +  LTR            3' LTR (ΔU3): self-inactivating 3' long terminal repeat (LTR) from HIV-1
   6276..6397    +  polyA_signal   SV40 poly(A) signal: SV40 polyadenylation signal
   6437..6572    +  rep_origin     SV40 ori: SV40 origin of replication
   6593..6611    -  promoter       T7 promoter: promoter for bacteriophage T7 RNA polymerase
   6619..6774    +  CDS            lacZα (fragment): LacZα fragment of β-galactosidase; lacZ fragment
   6779..7207    +  rep_origin     f1 ori (sequence partly withheld): f1 bacteriophage origin of replication; arrow indicates direction of (+) strand synthesis
   7260..7364    +  promoter       AmpR promoter: bla
   7365..8225    +  CDS            AmpR: β-lactamase; bla; confers resistance to ampicillin, carbenicillin, and related antibiotics
   8396..8984    +  rep_origin     ori: high-copy-number ColE1/pMB1/pBR322/pUC origin of replication
   9167..9259    +  CDS            lacI (fragment): lac repressor; lacI; The lac repressor binds to the lac operator to inhibit transcription in E. coli. This inhibition can be relieved by adding lactose or isopropyl-β-D-thiogalactopyranoside (IPTG).
   9272..9293    +  protein_bind   CAP binding site: CAP binding activates transcription in the presence of cAMP. E. coli catabolite activator protein
   9308..9338    +  promoter       lac promoter: promoter for the E. coli lac operon
   9346..9362    +  protein_bind   lac operator: The lac repressor binds to the lac operator to inhibit transcription in E. coli. This inhibition can be relieved by adding lactose or isopropyl-β-D-thiogalactopyranoside (IPTG). lac repressor encoded by lacI
   9407..9425    +  promoter       T3 promoter: promoter for bacteriophage T3 RNA polymerase
>Addgene plasmid #144559 | TFORF3083 | addgene full sequence | sequence record 404246 | Addgene NGS Result
TTAATGTAGTCTTATGCAATACTCTTGTAGTCTTGCAACATGGTAACGATGAGTTAGCAACATGCCTTAC
AAGGAGAGAAAAAGCACCGTGCATGCCGATTGGTGGAAGTAAGGTGGTACGATCGTGCCTTATTAGGAAG
GCAACAGACGGGTCTGACATGGATTGGACGAACCACTGAATTGCCGCATTGCAGAGATATTGTATTTAAG
TGCCTAGCTCGATACATAAACGGGTCTCTCTGGTTAGACCAGATCTGAGCCTGGGAGCTCTCTGGCTAAC
TAGGGAACCCACTGCTTAAGCCTCAATAAAGCTTGCCTTGAGTGCTTCAAGTAGTGTGTGCCCGTCTGTT
GTGTGACTCTGGTAACTAGAGATCCCTCAGACCCTTTTAGTCAGTGTGGAAAATCTCTAGCAGTGGCGCC
CGAACAGGGACTTGAAAGCGAAAGGGAAACCAGAGGAGCTCTCTCGACGCAGGACTCGGCTTGCTGAAGC
GCGCACGGCAAGAGGCGAGGGGCGGCGACTGGTGAGTACGCCAAAAATTTTGACTAGCGGAGGCTAGAAG
GAGAGAGATGGGTGCGAGAGCGTCAGTATTAAGCGGGGGAGAATTAGATCGCGATGGGAAAAAATTCGGT
TAAGGCCAGGGGGAAAGAAAAAATATAAATTAAAACATATAGTATGGGCAAGCAGGGAGCTAGAACGATT
CGCAGTTAATCCTGGCCTGTTAGAAACATCAGAAGGCTGTAGACAAATACTGGGACAGCTACAACCATCC
CTTCAGACAGGATCAGAAGAACTTAGATCATTATATAATACAGTAGCAACCCTCTATTGTGTGCATCAAA
GGATAGAGATAAAAGACACCAAGGAAGCTTTAGACAAGATAGAGGAAGAGCAAAACAAAAGTAAGACCAC
CGCACAGCAAGCGGCCGCTGATCTTCAGACCTGGAGGAGGAGATATGAGGGACAATTGGAGAAGTGAATT
ATATAAATATAAAGTAGTAAAAATTGAACCATTAGGAGTAGCACCCACCAAGGCAAAGAGAAGAGTGGTG
CAGAGAGAAAAAAGAGCAGTGGGAATAGGAGCTTTGTTCCTTGGGTTCTTGGGAGCAGCAGGAAGCACTA
TGGGCGCAGCGTCAATGACGCTGACGGTACAGGCCAGACAATTATTGTCTGGTATAGTGCAGCAGCAGAA
CAATTTGCTGAGGGCTATTGAGGCGCAACAGCATCTGTTGCAACTCACAGTCTGGGGCATCAAGCAGCTC
CAGGCAAGAATCCTGGCTGTGGAAAGATACCTAAAGGATCAACAGCTCCTGGGGATTTGGGGTTGCTCTG
GAAAACTCATTTGCACCACTGCTGTGCCTTGGAATGCTAGTTGGAGTAATAAATCTCTGGAACAGATTTG
GAATCACACGACCTGGATGGAGTGGGACAGAGAAATTAACAATTACACAAGCTTAATACACTCCTTAATT
GAAGAATCGCAAAACCAGCAAGAAAAGAATGAACAAGAATTATTGGAATTAGATAAATGGGCAAGTTTGT
GGAATTGGTTTAACATAACAAATTGGCTGTGGTATATAAAATTATTCATAATGATAGTAGGAGGCTTGGT
AGGTTTAAGAATAGTTTTTGCTGTACTTTCTATAGTGAATAGAGTTAGGCAGGGATATTCACCATTATCG
TTTCAGACCCACCTCCCAACCCCGAGGGGACCCATGCATTGCATCTCAATTAGTCAGCAACCAGGTGTGG
AAAGTCCCCAGGCTCCCCAGCAGGCAGAAGTATGCAAAGCATGCGTCTCAATTAGTCAGCAACCATAGTC
CCGCCCCTAACTCCGCCCATCCCGCCCCTAACTCCGCCCAGTTCCGCCCATTCTCCGCCCCATGGCTGAC
TAATTTTTTTTATTTATGCAGAGGCCGAGGCCGCCTCGGCCTCTGAGCTATTCCAGAAGTAGTGAGGAGG
CTTTTTTGGAGGCCTAGGCTTTTGCAAAAAGCTTTCTAGAGGTACCACCGGAGCTTACCATGACCGAGTA
CAAGCCCACGGTGCGCCTCGCCACCCGCGACGACGTCCCCAGGGCCGTACGCACCCTCGCCGCCGCGTTC
GCCGACTACCCCGCCACGCGCCACACCGTCGATCCGGACCGCCACATCGAGCGGGTCACCGAGCTGCAAG
AACTCTTCCTCACGCGCGTCGGGCTCGACATCGGCAAGGTGTGGGTCGCGGACGACGGCGCCGCCGTGGC
GGTCTGGACCACGCCGGAGAGCGTCGAAGCGGGGGCGGTGTTCGCCGAGATCGGCCCGCGCATGGCCGAG
TTGAGCGGTTCCCGGCTGGCCGCGCAGCAACAGATGGAAGGCCTCCTGGCGCCGCACCGGCCCAAGGAGC
CCGCGTGGTTCCTGGCCACCGTCGGCGTCTCGCCCGACCACCAGGGCAAGGGTCTGGGCAGCGCCGTCGT
GCTCCCCGGAGTGGAGGCGGCCGAGCGCGCCGGGGTGCCCGCCTTCCTGGAGACCTCCGCGCCCCGCAAC
CTCCCCTTCTACGAGCGGCTCGGCTTCACCGTCACCGCCGACGTCGAGGTGCCCGAAGGACCGCGCACCT
GGTGCATGACCCGCAAGCCCGGTGCCAGTTAACGAATTCTAGATCTTGAGACAAATGGCAGTATTCATCC
ACAATTTTAAAAGAAAAGGGGGGATTGGGGGGTACAGTGCAGGGGAAAGAATAGTAGACATAATAGCAAC
AGACATACAAACTAAAGAATTACAAAAACAAATTACAAAAATTCAAAATTTTCGGGTTTATTACAGGGAC
AGCAGAGATCCACTTTGGCGCCGGCTCGAGGCCTGCAGGTGCAAAGATGGATAAAGTTTTAAACAGAGAG
GAATCTTTGCAGCTAATGGACCTTCTAGGTCTTGAAAGGAGTGGGAATTGGCTCCGGTGCCCGTCAGTGG
GCAGAGCGCACATCGCCCACAGTCCCCGAGAAGTTGGGGGGAGGGGTCGGCAATTGAACCGGTGCCTAGA
GAAGGTGGCGCGGGGTAAACTGGGAAAGTGATGTCGTGTACTGGCTCCGCCTTTTTCCCGAGGGTGGGGG
AGAACCGTATATAAGTGCAGTAGTCGCCGTGAACGTTCTTTTTCGCAACGGGTTTGCCGCCAGAACACAG
GTAAGTGCCGTGTGTGGTTCCCGCGGGCCTGGCCTCTTTACGGGTTATGGCCCTTGCGTGCCTTGAATTA
CTTCCACCTGGCTGCAGTACGTGATTCTTGATCCCGAGCTTCGGGTTGGAAGTGGGTGGGAGAGTTCGAG
GCCTTGCGCTTAAGGAGCCCCTTCGCCTCGTGCTTGAGTTGAGGCCTGGCCTGGGCGCTGGGGCCGCCGC
GTGCGAATCTGGTGGCACCTTCGCGCCTGTCTCGCTGCTTTCGATAAGTCTCTAGCCATTTAAAATTTTT
GATGACCTGCTGCGACGCTTTTTTTCTGGCAAGATAGTCTTGTAAATGCGGGCCAAGATCTGCACACTGG
TATTTCGGTTTTTGGGGCCGCGGGCGGCGACGGGGCCCGTGCGTCCCAGCGCACATGTTCGGCGAGGCGG
GGCCTGCGAGCGCGGCCACCGAGAATCGGACGGGGGTAGTCTCAAGCTGGCCGGCCTGCTCTGGTGCCTG
GCCTCGCGCCGCCGTGTATCGCCCCGCCCTGGGCGGCAAGGCTGGCCCGGTCGGCACCAGTTGCGTGAGC
GGAAAGATGGCCGCTTCCCGGCCCTGCTGCAGGGAGCTCAAAATGGAGGACGCGGCGCTCGGGAGAGCGG
GCGGGTGAGTCACCCACACAAAGGAAAAGGGCCTTTCCGTCCTCAGCCGTCGCTTCATGTGACTCCACGG
AGTACCGGGCGCCGTCCAGGCACCTCGATTAGTTCTCGAGCTTTTGGAGTACGTCGTCTTTAGGTTGGGG
GGAGGGGTTTTATGCGATGGAGTTTCCCCACACTGAGTGGGTGGAGACTGAAGTTAGGCCAGCTTGGCAC
TTGATGTAATTCTCCTTGGAATTTGCCCTTTTTGAGTTTGGATCTTGGTTCATTCTCAAGCCTCAGACAG
TGGTTCAAAGTTTTTTTCTTCCATTTCAGGTGTCGTGAGGCTAGCATCGATTGATCAACAAGTTTGTACA
AAAAAGTTGGCATGTACCAGGATTATCCCGGGAACTTTGACACCTCGTCCCGGGGCAGCAGCGGCTCTCC
TGCGCACGCCGAGTCCTACTCCAGCGGCGGCGGCGGCCAGCAGAAATTCCGGGTAGATATGCCTGGCTCA
GGCAGTGCATTCATCCCCACCATCAACGCCATCACGACCAGCCAGGACCTGCAGTGGATGGTGCAGCCCA
CAGTGATCACCTCCATGTCCAACCCATACCCTCGCTCGCACCCCTACAGCCCCCTGCCGGGCCTGGCCTC
TGTCCCTGGACACATGGCCCTCCCAAGACCTGGCGTGATCAAGACCATTGGCACCACCGTGGGCCGCAGG
AGGAGAGATGAGCAGCTGTCTCCTGAAGAGGAGGAGAAGCGTCGCATCCGGCGGGAGAGGAACAAGCTGG
CTGCAGCCAAGTGCCGGAACCGACGCCGGGAGCTGACAGAGAAGCTGCAGGCGGAGACAGAGGAGCTGGA
GGAGGAGAAGTCAGGCCTGCAGAAGGAGATTGCTGAGCTGCAGAAGGAGAAGGAGAAGCTGGAGTTCATG
TTGGTGGCTCACGGCCCAGTGTGCAAGATTAGCCCCGAGGAGCGCCGATCGCCCCCAGCCCCTGGGCTGC
AGCCCATGCGCAGTGGGGGTGGCTCGGTGGGCGCTGTAGTGGTGAAACAGGAGCCCCTGGAAGAGGACAG
CCCCTCGTCCTCGTCGGCGGGGCTGGACAAGGCCCAGCGCTCTGTCATCAAGCCCATCAGCATTGCTGGG
GGCTTCTACGGTGAGGAGCCCCTGCACACCCCCATCGTGGTGACCTCCACACCTGCTGTCACTCCGGGCA
CCTCGAACCTCGTCTTCACCTATCCTAGCGTCCTGGAGCAGGAGTCACCCGCATCTCCCTCCGAATCCTG
CTCCAAGGCTCACCGCAGAAGCAGTAGCAGCGGGGACCAATCATCAGACTCCTTGAACTCCCCCACTCTG
CTGGCTCTGTACCCAACTTTCTTGTACAAAGTGGTTGATATCGGTAAGCCTATCCCTAACCCTCTCCTCG
GTCTCGATTCTACGTAGTAATGAACTAGTCCGTAACTTGAAAGTATTTCGATTTCTTGGCTTTATATATC
TTGTGGAAAGGACGATTCATCCTCTCAACCTCCAGTACCACGCGTTAAGTCGACAATCAACCTCTGGATT
ACAAAATTTGTGAAAGATTGACTGGTATTCTTAACTATGTTGCTCCTTTTACGCTATGTGGATACGCTGC
TTTAATGCCTTTGTATCATGCTATTGCTTCCCGTATGGCTTTCATTTTCTCCTCCTTGTATAAATCCTGG
TTGCTGTCTCTTTATGAGGAGTTGTGGCCCGTTGTCAGGCAACGTGGCGTGGTGTGCACTGTGTTTGCTG
ACGCAACCCCCACTGGTTGGGGCATTGCCACCACCTGTCAGCTCCTTTCCGGGACTTTCGCTTTCCCCCT
CCCTATTGCCACGGCGGAACTCATCGCCGCCTGCCTTGCCCGCTGCTGGACAGGGGCTCGGCTGTTGGGC
ACTGACAATTCCGTGGTGTTGTCGGGGAAATCATCGTCCTTTCCTTGGCTGCTCGCCTGTGTTGCCACCT
GGATTCTGCGCGGGACGTCCTTCTGCTACGTCCCTTCGGCCCTCAATCCAGCGGACCTTCCTTCCCGCGG
CCTGCTGCCGGCTCTGCGGCCTCTTCCGCGTCTTCGCCTTCGCCCTCAGACGAGTCGGATCTCCCTTTGG
GCCGCCTCCCCGCGTCGACTTTAAGACCAATGACTTACAAGGCAGCTGTAGATCTTAGCCACTTTTTAAA
AGAAAAGGGGGGACTGGAAGGGCTAATTCACTCCCAACGAAGACAAGATCTGCTTTTTGCTTGTACTGGG
TCTCTCTGGTTAGACCAGATCTGAGCCTGGGAGCTCTCTGGCTAACTAGGGAACCCACTGCTTAAGCCTC
AATAAAGCTTGCCTTGAGTGCTTCAAGTAGTGTGTGCCCGTCTGTTGTGTGACTCTGGTAACTAGAGATC
CCTCAGACCCTTTTAGTCAGTGTGGAAAATCTCTAGCAGTACGTATAGTAGTTCATGTCATCTTATTATT
CAGTATTTATAACTTGCAAAGAAATGAATATCAGAGAGTGAGAGGAACTTGTTTATTGCAGCTTATAATG
GTTACAAATAAAGCAATAGCATCACAAATTTCACAAATAAAGCATTTTTTTCACTGCATTCTAGTTGTGG
TTTGTCCAAACTCATCAATGTATCTTATCATGTCTGGCTCTAGCTATCCCGCCCCTAACTCCGCCCATCC
CGCCCCTAACTCCGCCCAGTTCCGCCCATTCTCCGCCCCATGGCTGACTAATTTTTTTTATTTATGCAGA
GGCCGAGGCCGCCTCGGCCTCTGAGCTATTCCAGAAGTAGTGAGGAGGCTTTTTTGGAGGCCTAGGGACG
TACCCAATTCGCCCTATAGTGAGTCGTATTACGCGCGCTCACTGGCCGTCGTTTTACAACGTCGTGACTG
GGAAAACCCTGGCGTTACCCAACTTAATCGCCTTGCAGCACATCCCCCTTTCGCCAGCTGGCGTAATAGC
GAAGAGGCCCGCACCGATCGCCCTTCCCAACAGTTGCGCAGCCTGAATGGCGAATGGG
[124 nt withheld, positions 6779-6902]
C
[91 nt withheld, positions 6904-6994]
A
[49 nt withheld, positions 6996-7044]
CCTTTGACGTTGGAGTCCACGTTCTTT
[37 nt withheld, positions 7072-7108]
ACCCTATCTCGGTCTATTCTTTTGATTTATAAGGGATTTTGCCGATTTCGGCCTATTGGTTAAAAAATGA
GCTGATTTAACAAAAATTTAACGCGAATTTTAACAAAATATTAACGCTTACAATTTAGGTGGCACTTTTC
GGGGAAATGTGCGCGGAACCCCTATTTGTTTATTTTTCTAAATACATTCAAATATGTATCCGCTCATGAG
ACAATAACCCTGATAAATGCTTCAATAATATTGAAAAAGGAAGAGTATGAGTATTCAACATTTCCGTGTC
GCCCTTATTCCCTTTTTTGCGGCATTTTGCCTTCCTGTTTTTGCTCACCCAGAAACGCTGGTGAAAGTAA
AAGATGCTGAAGATCAGTTGGGTGCACGAGTGGGTTACATCGAACTGGATCTCAACAGCGGTAAGATCCT
TGAGAGTTTTCGCCCCGAAGAACGTTTTCCAATGATGAGCACTTTTAAAGTTCTGCTATGTGGCGCGGTA
TTATCCCGTATTGACGCCGGGCAAGAGCAACTCGGTCGCCGCATACACTATTCTCAGAATGACTTGGTTG
AGTACTCACCAGTCACAGAAAAGCATCTTACGGATGGCATGACAGTAAGAGAATTATGCAGTGCTGCCAT
AACCATGAGTGATAACACTGCGGCCAACTTACTTCTGACAACGATCGGAGGACCGAAGGAGCTAACCGCT
TTTTTGCACAACATGGGGGATCATGTAACTCGCCTTGATCGTTGGGAACCGGAGCTGAATGAAGCCATAC
CAAACGACGAGCGTGACACCACGATGCCTGTAGCAATGGCAACAACGTTGCGCAAACTATTAACTGGCGA
ACTACTTACTCTAGCTTCCCGGCAACAATTAATAGACTGGATGGAGGCGGATAAAGTTGCAGGACCACTT
CTGCGCTCGGCCCTTCCGGCTGGCTGGTTTATTGCTGATAAATCTGGAGCCGGTGAGCGTGGGTCTCGCG
GTATCATTGCAGCACTGGGGCCAGATGGTAAGCCCTCCCGTATCGTAGTTATCTACACGACGGGGAGTCA
GGCAACTATGGATGAACGAAATAGACAGATCGCTGAGATAGGTGCCTCACTGATTAAGCATTGGTAACTG
TCAGACCAAGTTTACTCATATATACTTTAGATTGATTTAAAACTTCATTTTTAATTTAAAAGGATCTAGG
TGAAGATCCTTTTTGATAATCTCATGACCAAAATCCCTTAACGTGAGTTTTCGTTCCACTGAGCGTCAGA
CCCCGTAGAAAAGATCAAAGGATCTTCTTGAGATCCTTTTTTTCTGCGCGTAATCTGCTGCTTGCAAACA
AAAAAACCACCGCTACCAGCGGTGGTTTGTTTGCCGGATCAAGAGCTACCAACTCTTTTTCCGAAGGTAA
CTGGCTTCAGCAGAGCGCAGATACCAAATACTGTTCTTCTAGTGTAGCCGTAGTTAGGCCACCACTTCAA
GAACTCTGTAGCACCGCCTACATACCTCGCTCTGCTAATCCTGTTACCAGTGGCTGCTGCCAGTGGCGAT
AAGTCGTGTCTTACCGGGTTGGACTCAAGACGATAGTTACCGGATAAGGCGCAGCGGTCGGGCTGAACGG
GGGGTTCGTGCACACAGCCCAGCTTGGAGCGAACGACCTACACCGAACTGAGATACCTACAGCGTGAGCT
ATGAGAAAGCGCCACGCTTCCCGAAGGGAGAAAGGCGGACAGGTATCCGGTAAGCGGCAGGGTCGGAACA
GGAGAGCGCACGAGGGAGCTTCCAGGGGGAAACGCCTGGTATCTTTATAGTCCTGTCGGGTTTCGCCACC
TCTGACTTGAGCGTCGATTTTTGTGATGCTCGTCAGGGGGGCGGAGCCTATGGAAAAACGCCAGCAACGC
GGCCTTTTTACGGTTCCTGGCCTTTTGCTGGCCTTTTGCTCACATGTTCTTTCCTGCGTTATCCCCTGAT
TCTGTGGATAACCGTATTACCGCCTTTGAGTGAGCTGATACCGCTCGCCGCAGCCGAACGACCGAGCGCA
GCGAGTCAGTGAGCGAGGAAGCGGAAGAGCGCCCAATACGCAAACCGCCTCTCCCCGCGCGTTGGCCGAT
TCATTAATGCAGCTGGCACGACAGGTTTCCCGACTGGAAAGCGGGCAGTGAGCGCAACGCAATTAATGTG
AGTTAGCTCACTCATTAGGCACCCCAGGCTTTACACTTTATGCTTCCGGCTCGTATGTTGTGTGGAATTG
TGAGCGGATAACAATTTCACACAGGAAACAGCTATGACCATGATTACGCCAAGCGCGCAATTAACCCTCA
CTAAAGGGAACAAAAGCTGGAGCTGCAAGC
