>Addgene plasmid #144559 | TFORF3083 | depositor partial sequence | sequence record 285792 | Insert
ATCGATTGATCAACAAGTTTGTACAAAAAAGTTGGCATGTACCAGGATTATCCCGGGAACTTTGACACCT
CGTCCCGGGGCAGCAGCGGCTCTCCTGCGCACGCCGAGTCCTACTCCAGCGGCGGCGGCGGCCAGCAGAA
ATTCCGGGTAGATATGCCTGGCTCAGGCAGTGCATTCATCCCCACCATCAACGCCATCACGACCAGCCAG
GACCTGCAGTGGATGGTGCAGCCCACAGTGATCACCTCCATGTCCAACCCATACCCTCGCTCGCACCCCT
ACAGCCCCCTGCCGGGCCTGGCCTCTGTCCCTGGACACATGGCCCTCCCAAGACCTGGCGTGATCAAGAC
CATTGGCACCACCGTGGGCCGCAGGAGGAGAGATGAGCAGCTGTCTCCTGAAGAGGAGGAGAAGCGTCGC
ATCCGGCGGGAGAGGAACAAGCTGGCTGCAGCCAAGTGCCGGAACCGACGCCGGGAGCTGACAGAGAAGC
TGCAGGCGGAGACAGAGGAGCTGGAGGAGGAGAAGTCAGGCCTGCAGAAGGAGATTGCTGAGCTGCAGAA
GGAGAAGGAGAAGCTGGAGTTCATGTTGGTGGCTCACGGCCCAGTGTGCAAGATTAGCCCCGAGGAGCGC
CGATCGCCCCCAGCCCCTGGGCTGCAGCCCATGCGCAGTGGGGGTGGCTCGGTGGGCGCTGTAGTGGTGA
AACAGGAGCCCCTGGAAGAGGACAGCCCCTCGTCCTCGTCGGCGGGGCTGGACAAGGCCCAGCGCTCTGT
CATCAAGCCCATCAGCATTGCTGGGGGCTTCTACGGTGAGGAGCCCCTGCACACCCCCATCGTGGTGACC
TCCACACCTGCTGTCACTCCGGGCACCTCGAACCTCGTCTTCACCTATCCTAGCGTCCTGGAGCAGGAGT
CACCCGCATCTCCCTCCGAATCCTGCTCCAAGGCTCACCGCAGAAGCAGTAGCAGCGGGGACCAATCATC
AGACTCCTTGAACTCCCCCACTCTGCTGGCTCTGTACCCAACTTTCTTGTACAAAGTGGTTGATATCGGT
AAGCCTATCCCTAACCCTCTCCTCGGTCTCGATTCTACGTAGTAATGAACTAGTCCGTAACTTGAAAGTA
TTTCGATTTCTTGGCTTTATATATCTTGTGGAAAGGACGATTCATCCTCTCAACCTCCAGTACC
