>Addgene plasmid #144559 | TFORF3083 | depositor partial sequence | sequence record 285793 | Barcode
TTCATCCTCTCAACCTCCAGTACC
